>Addgene plasmid #156526 | pD649-HAsp-KLRG1-Fc(DAPA)-AviTag-6xHis | addgene full sequence | sequence record 368600 | Addgene NGS Result
GGCGGTCCGGATCGACGGTGTGGCGCGTGGCGGGGTAGTCGGCGAACGCGGCGGCGAGGGTGCGTACGGC
CCTGGGGACGTCGTCGCGGGTGGCGAGGCGCACCGTGGGCTTGTACTCGGTCATGGTTTAGTTCCTCACC
TTGTCGTATTATACTATGCCGATATACTATGCCGATGATTAATTGTCAACACGTGCTGATCAGATCCGAA
AATGGATATACAAGCTCCCGGGAGCTTTTTGCAAAAGCCTAGGCCTCCAAAAAAGCCTCCTCACTACTTC
TGGAATAGCTCAGAGGCAGAGGCGGCCTCGGCCTCTGCATAAATAAAAAAAATTAGTCAGCCATGGGGCG
GAGAATGGGCGGAACTGGGCGGAGTTAGGGGCGGGATGGGCGGAGTTAGGGGCGGGACTATGGTTGCTGA
CTAATTGAGATGCATGCTTTGCATACTTCTGCCTGCTGGGGAGCCTGGGGACTTTCCACACCTGGTTGCT
GACTAATTGAGATGCATGCTTTGCATACTTCTGCCTGCTGGGGAGCCTGGGGACTTTCCACACCCTAACT
GACACACATTCCACAGAATTAATTCGCGTTAAATTTTTGTTAAATCAGCTCATTTTTTAACCAATAGGCC
GAAATCGGCAAAATCCCTTATAAATCAAAAGAATAGACCGAGATAGGGTTGAGTGTTGTGATGCAATTTC
CTCATTTTATTAGGAAAGGACAGTGGGAGTGGCACCTTCCAGGGTCAAGGAAGGCACGGGGGAGGGGCAA
ACAACAGATGGCTGGCAACTAGAAGGCACAGTCGAGGCTGATTTTCTCTATCTATTTATTTTACTACTCA
AGACTATCTTGCAAAGTAGAAGAACCCTGTCTGCAGTATGACGACCGTGTATACCCGATTGGCTTACCGG
GTAACGCGTTGTGCCAGTGACTACAGGCCGGCCTTAGTGGTGATGGTGGTGGTGTTCATGCCACTCAATC
TTCTGAGCCTCGAAAATATCATTAAGACCGCTGCCGCCGGGGCTCAGGCTCAGGGACTTCTGGGTGTAGT
GGTTGTGCAGGGCCTCGTGCATCACGCTGCAGCTGAACACGTTGCCCTGCTGCCACCTGGACTTGTCCAC
GGTCAGCTTGCTGTACAGGAAGAAGCTGCCGTCGCTGTCCAGCACTGGGGGGGTGGTCTTGTAGTTGTTC
TCGGGCTGGCCGTTGCTCTCCCACTCCACGGCGATATCGCTGGGGTAGAAGCCCTTCACCAGACAGGTCA
GGGACACCTGGTTCTTGGTCATCTCCTCCCGGCTGGGGGGCAGGGTGTACACCTGGGGCTCCCGTGGCTG
GCCCTTGGCCTTGCTGATTGTCTTTTCGATTGGGGCAGCCAGGGCCTTGTTGGAGACTTTGCACTTGTAT
TCTTTGCCGTTCAGCCAGTCCTGGTGCAGCACGGTCAGCACGGACACCACCCTGTAGGTGCTGTTGTACT
GCTCCTCTCTGGGCTTGGTCTTGGCGTTGTGCACCTCCACGCCGTCCACGTACCAGTTGAACTTCACCTC
TGGGTCCTCGTGGGACACGGCCACCACCACGCAGGTCACCTCGGGGGTCCTGCTGATCATCAGGGTGTCC
TTGGGCTTGGGGGGGAACAGGAACACGGAAGGCCCTCCCAGCAGTTCTGGAGCTGGGCAGGGGGGGCAGG
TGTGGGTCTTGTCGCCGCCCGGCGCGCCAAACAGGGCCTGATCGGCAAATGGGCACTTCTTGCAGACCCA
GTGAAGTGGCACCTCGCAGCTGCTGGCCTGCAGTCCATTTTTGTTGATGGCGCCGCAGGTCTGCACGAAG
CTGTTGCTGCTGATTCTGCTGAAGTTCAGAGGGCTGCCGTCCTCCCATCTCCAACCGCTATTGTTTCTCA
GGCCGATCCAACAAAAGGCCTCGCTCAGGAACACCTGGAGCAGGCTCATCTCTTGATTGTCGGTGATGAC
CAGCAGATGGCTGTCTCTGGCCAGGCAGAATTCCAGGCTGCTGTTCCAGTCCTTCTCTTCCACGCTGAAG
TAGTAGCAGTGGTTGCCGTACTTCATCCATCTGTCGGGGCAGCTAGGACAGCTGGCGCAGGTAGAGTAAT
TGCTGCCCTGACACAAGGCGGCCGCAGCGAACACCAGGCAGAAGATGTAGCTCAGGGCAATGATGGTCTT
CATGGTGGCGCTAGCAGGCGCGTTTTCGATAGAACCGAGGTGCAGTTGGACCTGGGAGTGGACACCTGTG
GAGAGAAAGGCAAAGTGGATGTTATTCTATAGTGTCACCTAAATCGTATGTGTATGATACATAAGGTTAT
GTATTAATTGTAGCCGCGTTCTAACGAAGCCAAGGGGGTGGGCCTATAGACTCTATAGGCGGTACTTACG
TCACTCTTGGCACGGGGAATCCGCGTTCCAATGCACCGTTCCCGGCCGCGGAGGCTGGATCGGTCCCGGT
GTCTTCTATGGAGGTCAAAACAGCGTGGATGGCGTCTCCAGGCGATCTGACGGTTCACTAAACGAGCTCT
GCTTATATAGACCTCCCACCGTACACGCCTACCGCCCATTTGCGTCAATGGGGCGGAGTTGTTACGACAT
TTTGGAAAGTCCCGTTGATTTTGGTGCCAAAACAAACTCCCATTGACGTCAATGGGGTGGAGACTTGGAA
ATCCCCGTGAGTCAAACCGCTATCCACGCCCATTGATGTACTGCCAAAACCGCATCACCATGGTAATAGC
GATGACTAATACGTAGATGTACTGCCAAGTAGGAAAGTCCCATAAGGTCATGTACTGGGCATAATGCCAG
GCGGGCCATTTACCGTCATTGACGTCAATAGGGGGCGTACTTGGCATATGATACACTTGATGTACTGCCA
AGTGGGCAGTTTACCGTAAATACTCCACCCATTGACGTCAATGGAAAGTCCCTATTGGCGTTACTATGGG
AACATACGTCATTATTGACGTCAATGGGCGGGGGTCGTTGGGCGGTCAGCCAGGCGGGCCATTTACCGTA
AGTTATGTAACGCGGAACTCCATATATGGGCTATGAACTAATGACCCCGTAATTGATTACTATTAATAAC
TAGTCAATAATCAATGCCAACATGGCGGTCATATTGGACATGAGCCAATATAAATGTACATATTATGATA
TAGATACAACGTATGCAATGGCCAATAGCCAATATTGATTTATGCTATATAACCAATGAATAATATGGCT
AATGGCCAATATTGAGTCAACGCCACTGTGCATGAAGCTCGTAATTGTTATCCGCTCACAATTAAGGGCG
ACACAAAATTTATTCTAAATGATAATAAATACTGATAACATCTTATAGTTTGTATTATATTTTGTATTAT
CGTTGACATGTATAATTTTGATATCAAAAACTGATTTTCCCTTTATTATTTTCGAGATTTATTTTCTTAA
TTCTCTTTAACAAACTAGAAATATTGTATATACAAAAAATCATAAATAATAGATGAATAGTTTAATTATA
GGTGTTCATCAATCGAAAAAGCAACGTATCTTATTTAAAGTGCGTTGCTTTTTTCTCATTTATAAGGTTA
AATAATTCTCATATATCAAGCAAAGTGACAGGCGCCCTTAAATATTCTGACAAATGCTCTTTCCCTAAAC
TCCCCCCATAAAAAAACCCGCCGAAGCGGGTTTTTACGTTATTTGCGGATTAACGATTACTCGTTATCAG
AACCGCCCAGGGGGCCCGAGCTTAAGACTGGCCGTCGTTTTACAACACAGAAAGAGTTTGTAGAAACGCA
AAAAGGCCATCCGTCAGGGGCCTTCTGCTTAGTTTGATGCCTGGCAGTTCCCTACTCTCGCCTTCCGCTT
CCTCGCTCACTGACTCGCTGCGCTCGGTCGTTCGGCTGCGGCGAGCGGTATCAGCTCACTCAAAGGCGGT
AATACGGTTATCCACAGAATCAGGGGATAACGCAGGAAAGAACATGTGAGCAAAAGGCCAGCAAAAGGCC
AGGAACCGTAAAAAGGCCGCGTTGCTGGCGTTTTTCCATAGGCTCCGCCCCCCTGACGAGCATCACAAAA
ATCGACGCTCAAGTCAGAGGTGGCGAAACCCGACAGGACTATAAAGATACCAGGCGTTTCCCCCTGGAAG
CTCCCTCGTGCGCTCTCCTGTTCCGACCCTGCCGCTTACCGGATACCTGTCCGCCTTTCTCCCTTCGGGA
AGCGTGGCGCTTTCTCATAGCTCACGCTGTAGGTATCTCAGTTCGGTGTAGGTCGTTCGCTCCAAGCTGG
GCTGTGTGCACGAACCCCCCGTTCAGCCCGACCGCTGCGCCTTATCCGGTAACTATCGTCTTGAGTCCAA
CCCGGTAAGACACGACTTATCGCCACTGGCAGCAGCCACTGGTAACAGGATTAGCAGAGCGAGGTATGTA
GGCGGTGCTACAGAGTTCTTGAAGTGGTGGGCTAACTACGGCTACACTAGAAGAACAGTATTTGGTATCT
GCGCTCTGCTGAAGCCAGTTACCTTCGGAAAAAGAGTTGGTAGCTCTTGATCCGGCAAACAAACCACCGC
TGGTAGCGGTGGTTTTTTTGTTTGCAAGCAGCAGATTACGCGCAGAAAAAAAGGATCTCAAGAAGATCCT
TTGATCTTTTCTACGGGGTCTGACGCTCAGTGGAACGACGCGCGCGTAACTCACGTTAAGGGATTTTGGT
CATGAGCAAGGGGTGTTATGAGCCATATTCAGGTATAAATGGGCTCGCGATAATGTTCAGAATTGGTTAA
TTGGTTGTAACACTGACCCCTATTTGTTTATTTTTCTAAATACATTCAAATATGTATCCGCTCATGAGAC
AATAACCCTGATAAATGCTTCAATAATATTGAAAAAGGAAGAATATGAGTATTCAACATTTCCGTGTCGC
CCTTATTCCCTTTTTTGCGGCATTTTGCCTTCCTGTTTTTGCTCACCCAGAAACGCTGGTGAAAGTAAAA
GATGCTGAAGATCAGTTGGGTGCACGAGTGGGTTACATCGAACTGGATCTCAACAGCGGTAAGATCCTTG
AGAGTTTTCGCCCCGAAGAACGTTTTCCAATGATGAGCACTTTTAAAGTTCTGCTATGTGGCGCGGTATT
ATCCCGTATTGACGCCGGGCAAGAGCAACTCGGTCGCCGCATACACTATTCTCAGAATGACTTGGTTGAG
TACTCACCAGTCACAGAAAAGCATCTTACGGATGGCATGACAGTAAGAGAATTATGCAGTGCTGCCATAA
CCATGAGTGATAACACTGCGGCCAACTTACTTCTGACAACGATCGGAGGACCGAAGGAGCTAACCGCTTT
TTTGCACAACATGGGGGATCATGTAACTCGCCTTGATCGTTGGGAACCGGAGCTGAATGAAGCCATACCA
AACGACGAGCGTGACACCACGATGCCTGTAGCGATGGCAACAACGTTGCGCAAACTATTAACTGGCGAAC
TACTTACTCTAGCTTCCCGGCAACAATTAATAGACTGGATGGAGGCGGATAAAGTTGCAGGACCACTTCT
GCGCTCGGCCCTTCCGGCTGGCTGGTTTATTGCTGATAAATCCGGAGCCGGTGAGCGTGGTTCTCGCGGT
ATCATCGCAGCGCTGGGGCCAGATGGTAAGCCCTCCCGTATCGTAGTTATCTACACGACGGGGAGTCAGG
CAACTATGGATGAACGAAATAGACAGATCGCTGAGATAGGTGCCTCACTGATTAAGCATTGGTAATGACC
ATGATTACGCCAAGCTCTAGCTAGAGGTCGACGGTATACAGACATGATAAGATACATTGATGAGTTTGGA
CAAACCACAACTAGAATGCAGTGAAAAAAATGCTTTATTTGTGAAATTTGTGATGCTATTGCTTTATTTG
TAACCATTATAAGCTGCAATAAACAAGTTGGGGTGGGCGAAGAACTCCAGCATGAGATCCCCGCGCTGGA
GGATCATCCAGCCGGCGTCCCGGAAAACGATTCCGAAGCCCAACCTTTCATAGAAGGCGGCGGTGGAATC
GAAATCTCGTAGCACGTGTCAGGCACCGGGCTTGCGGGTCATGCACCAGGTGCGCGGTCCTTCGGGCACC
TCGACGTCGGCGGTGACGGTGAAGCCGAGCCGCTCGTAGAAGGGGAGGTTGCGGGGCGCGGATGTCTCCA
GGAAGGCGGGCACCCCGGCGCGCTCGGCCGCCTCCACTCCGGGGAGCACGACGGCGCTGCCCAGACCCTT
GCCCTGGTGGTCGGGCGAGACGCCGACGGTGGCCAGGAACCACGCGGGCTCCTTGGGCCGGTGCGGCGCC
AGGAGGCCTTCCATCTGTTGCTGCGCGGCCAGCCGGGAACCGCTCAACTCGGCCATGCGCGGGCCGATCT
CGGCGAACACCGCCCCCGCTTCGACGCTCTCCGGCGTGGTCCAGACCGCCACCGCGGCGCCGTCGTCCGC
GACCCACACCTTGCCGATGTCGAGCCCGACGCGCGTGAGGAAGAGTTCTTGCAGCTCGGTGACCCGCTCG
ATGT
Features (pLannotate 1.2.2; 21 found; start..end, strand, type, name):
    143..190     -  promoter       EM7 promoter: synthetic bacterial promoter&nbsp
    238..567     -  promoter       SV40 promoter: SV40 enhancer and early promoter
    581..689     -  rep_origin     f1 ori (fragment): f1 bacteriophage origin of replication; arrow indicates direction of (+) strand synthesis
    690..801     -  polyA_signal   bGH poly(A) signal: bovine growth hormone polyadenylation signal
   1016..1693    -  CDS            IGHG1 (fragment): IGHG1_HUMAN - Experimental evidence at protein level: Swiss-Prot protein existence level 1. Constant region of immunoglobulin heavy chains. Immunoglobulins, also known as antibodies, are membrane-bound or secreted glycoproteins produced by B lymphocytes. In the recognition phase of humoral immunity, the membrane-bound immunoglobulins serve as receptors which, upon binding of a specific antigen, trigger the clonal expansion and differentiation of B lymphocytes into immunoglobulins- secreting plasma cells. Secreted immunoglobulins mediate the effector phase of humoral immunity, which results in
   1709..2116    -  CDS            KLRG1 (fragment): KLRG1_HUMAN - Also known as CLEC15A, MAFA, MAFAL. Experimental evidence at protein level: Swiss-Prot protein existence level 1. Plays an inhibitory role on natural killer (NK) cells and T- cell functions upon binding to their non-MHC ligands. May mediate missing self recognition by binding to a highly conserved site on classical cadherins, enabling it to monitor expression of E- cadherin/CDH1, N-cadherin/CDH2 and R-cadherin/CDH4 on target cells. From Homo sapiens (Human).
   2225..2262    -  CDS            IgH signal sequence (fragment): signal sequence from the mouse immunoglobulin heavy chain variable region
   2266..2284    -  promoter       SP6 promoter: promoter for bacteriophage SP6 RNA polymerase
   2336..2379    -  intron         CMV intron (fragment): modified intron A from human cytomegalovirus
   2515..2718    -  promoter       CMV promoter: human cytomegalovirus (CMV) immediate early promoter
   2719..3022    -  enhancer       CMV enhancer: human cytomegalovirus immediate early enhancer
   3265..3281    -  protein_bind   lac operator: The lac repressor binds to the lac operator to inhibit transcription in E. coli. This inhibition can be relieved by adding lactose or isopropyl-β-D-thiogalactopyranoside (IPTG). lac repressor encoded by lacI
   3737..3756    +  CDS            lacZα (fragment): LacZα fragment of β-galactosidase; lacZ fragment
   3781..3798    -  terminator     rrnB T2 terminator (fragment): transcription terminator T2 from the E. coli rrnB gene
   4023..4611    -  rep_origin     ori: high-copy-number ColE1/pMB1/pBR322/pUC origin of replication
   4722..4746    +  CDS            KanR (fragment): aminoglycoside phosphotransferase; aph(3')-Ia; confers resistance to kanamycin
   4776..4872    +  promoter       AmpR promoter (fragment): bla
   4875..5735    +  CDS            AmpR: β-lactamase; bla; confers resistance to ampicillin, carbenicillin, and related antibiotics
   5788..5909    -  polyA_signal   SV40 poly(A) signal: SV40 polyadenylation signal
   5904..6029    -  CDS            ble (fragment): BLE_KLEPN - Experimental evidence at protein level: Swiss-Prot protein existence level 1. Binding protein with a strong affinity to the bleomycin family of antibiotics. Binds to CL990; an antimitotic-antibiotic compound. From Klebsiella pneumoniae.
   6039..124     -  CDS            PuroR (fragment) (across the origin): puromycin N-acetyltransferase; pac from Streptomyces; confers resistance to puromycin
