[The description below was written by a language model from this plasmid's Addgene catalogue record and pLannotate feature annotations shown in this document.]
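Description:
pD649-HAsp-KLRG1-Fc(DAPA)-AviTag-6xHis is a mammalian expression plasmid built on the pD649 backbone for producing a secreted, Fc-fused form of the extracellular domain of human KLRG1, an inhibitory C-type lectin-like receptor of NK and T cells that recognises classical cadherins. It is propagated in E. coli as a high-copy plasmid through a ColE1/pUC-type origin and selected with ampicillin via a complete β-lactamase gene. The full sequence record is 6,514 nt, consistent with the stated backbone plus the 408 bp insert.

Expression is driven by the CMV immediate-early enhancer and promoter, followed by a fragment of CMV intron A and an SP6 promoter that also serves as a sequencing primer site. The open reading frame begins with a signal peptide, named HAsp in the construct title although the annotation software matches part of it to a mouse immunoglobulin heavy chain signal sequence. It continues through the KLRG1 fragment, cloned between preserved NotI and AscI sites, into a human IgG1 Fc region, and transcription ends at a bGH polyadenylation signal. The Fc carries the D265A and P329A (DAPA) substitutions, which are generally used to reduce Fc effector interactions. The C-terminal AviTag allows site-specific biotinylation by BirA and the 6xHis tag allows metal-affinity purification; neither tag was annotated separately in the feature table.

A downstream SV40/EM7 promoter cassette with an SV40 poly(A) signal contains partial matches to puromycin and bleomycin resistance genes, but the record does not state a mammalian selection marker. The depositor notes that some plasmids in this collection may carry an IS4-like transposase upstream of the CMV promoter. The construct belongs to a set used for screening human cell-surface protein interactions.
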