Addgene plasmid #156526: pD649-HAsp-KLRG1-Fc(DAPA)-AviTag-6xHis
Purpose: Mammalian expression of cell-surface protein extracellular domain fused to Fc(DAPA)-Avi-6xHis. Protein is secreted from cells.
Depositing lab: Chris Garcia. Depositing organization: Stanford University. Publication: A Human IgSF Cell-Surface Interactome Reveals a Complex Network of Protein-Protein Interactions. Wojtowicz WM, Vielmetter J, Fernandes RA, Siepe DH, Eastman CL, Chisholm GB, Cox S, Klock H, Anderson PW, Rue SM, Miller JJ, Glaser SM, Bragstad ML, Vance J, Lam AW, Lesley SA, Zinn K, Garcia KC. Cell. 2020 Aug 20;182(4):1027-1043.e17. doi: 10.1016/j.cell.2020.07.025. PubMed 32822567.
Backbone
  Vector backbone: pD649
  Backbone size w/o insert (bp): 6106
  Vector type: Mammalian Expression
Growth in bacteria
  Bacterial resistance: Ampicillin, 100 μg/mL
  Growth temperature: 37°C
  Growth strain: DH5alpha
  Copy number: High Copy
Gene/Insert
  Gene/Insert name: KLRG1
  Species: H. sapiens (human)
  Insert size (bp): 408
  Mutation: Fc region of human IgG contains D265A and P329A mutations (DAPA)
  Entrez Gene: KLRG1 (a.k.a. 2F1, MAFA, MAFA-L, CLEC15A, MAFA-2F1, MGC13600, MAFA-LIKE)
  Promoter: CMV/SP6
  Tag / fusion protein: Fc(DAPA)-AviTag-6xHis (C terminal on backbone)
  Cloning method: Restriction Enzyme; 5′ cloning site GCGGCCGC (not destroyed); 3′ cloning site GGCGCGCC (not destroyed)
  Sequencing primers: 5′ ATTTAGGTGACACTATAG; 3′ CACGTACCAGTTGAACTTCACC
Resource information
  A portion of this plasmid was derived from a plasmid made by: synthesis by ThermoFisher
Terms and licenses: Academic/Nonprofit Terms; Industry Terms: Not Available to Industry
Depositor comments: Some plasmids in this collection may have an IS4-like element ISVsa5 family transposase upstream of the CMV promoter.
How to cite: pD649-HAsp-KLRG1-Fc(DAPA)-AviTag-6xHis was a gift from Chris Garcia (Addgene plasmid # 156526 ; http://n2t.net/addgene:156526 ; RRID:Addgene_156526)
