>Addgene plasmid #156526 | pD649-HAsp-KLRG1-Fc(DAPA)-AviTag-6xHis | depositor partial sequence | sequence record 302162 | insert (extracellular domain)
TTGTGTCAGGGCAGCAATTACTCTACCTGCGCCAGCTGTCCTAGCTGCCCCGACAGATGGATGAAGTACG
GCAACCACTGCTACTACTTCAGCGTGGAAGAGAAGGACTGGAACAGCAGCCTGGAATTCTGCCTGGCCAG
AGACAGCCATCTGCTGGTCATCACCGACAATCAAGAGATGAGCCTGCTCCAGGTGTTCCTGAGCGAGGCC
TTTTGTTGGATCGGCCTGAGAAACAATAGCGGTTGGAGATGGGAGGACGGCAGCCCTCTGAACTTCAGCA
GAATCAGCAGCAACAGCTTCGTGCAGACCTGCGGCGCCATCAACAAAAATGGACTGCAGGCCAGCAGCTG
CGAGGTGCCACTTCACTGGGTCTGCAAGAAGTGCCCATTTGCCGATCAGGCCCTGTTT
